>Addgene plasmid #161578 | pAAV hSyn FLEx-OFF hM3Dq-mCherry | addgene full sequence | sequence record 317854 | Addgene NGS Result
ATAACTTCGTATAATGTATGCTATACGAAGTTATGTCGACATGACCTTGCACAATAACAGTACAACCTCG
CCTTTGTTTCCAAACATCAGCTCCTCCTGGATACACAGCCCCTCCGATGCAGGGCTGCCCCCGGGAACCG
TCACTCATTTCGGCAGCTACAATGTTTCTCGAGCAGCTGGCAATTTCTCCTCTCCAGACGGTACCACCGA
TGACCCTCTGGGAGGTCATACCGTCTGGCAAGTGGTCTTCATCGCTTTCTTAACGGGCATCCTGGCCTTG
GTGACCATCATCGGCAACATCCTGGTAATTGTGTCATTTAAGGTCAACAAGCAGCTGAAGACGGTCAACA
ACTACTTCCTCTTAAGCCTGGCCTGTGCCGATCTGATTATCGGGGTCATTTCAATGAATCTGTTTACGAC
CTACATCATCATGAATCGATGGGCCTTAGGGAACTTGGCCTGTGACCTCTGGCTTGCCATTGACTGCGTA
GCCAGCAATGCCTCTGTTATGAATCTTCTGGTCATCAGCTTTGACAGATACTTTTCCATCACGAGGCCGC
TCACGTACCGAGCCAAACGAACAACAAAGAGAGCCGGTGTGATGATCGGTCTGGCTTGGGTCATCTCCTT
TGTCCTTTGGGCTCCTGCCATCTTGTTCTGGCAATACTTTGTTGGAAAGAGAACTGTGCCTCCGGGAGAG
TGCTTCATTCAGTTCCTCAGTGAGCCCACCATTACTTTTGGCACAGCCATCGCTGGTTTTTATATGCCTG
TCACCATTATGACTATTTTATACTGGAGGATCTATAAGGAAACTGAAAAGCGTACCAAAGAGCTTGCTGG
CCTGCAAGCCTCTGGGACAGAGGCAGAGACAGAAAACTTTGTCCACCCCACGGGCAGTTCTCGAAGCTGC
AGCAGTTACGAACTTCAACAGCAAAGCATGAAACGCTCCAACAGGAGGAAGTATGGCCGCTGCCACTTCT
GGTTCACAACCAAGAGCTGGAAACCCAGCTCCGAGCAGATGGACCAAGACCACAGCAGCAGTGACAGTTG
GAACAACAATGATGCTGCTGCCTCCCTGGAGAACTCCGCCTCCTCCGACGAGGAGGACATTGGCTCCGAG
ACGAGAGCCATCTACTCCATCGTGCTCAAGCTTCCGGGTCACAGCACCATCCTCAACTCCACCAAGTTAC
CCTCATCGGACAACCTGCAGGTGCCTGAGGAGGAGCTGGGGATGGTGGACTTGGAGAGGAAAGCCGACAA
GCTGCAGGCCCAGAAGAGCGTGGACGATGGAGGCAGTTTTCCAAAAAGCTTCTCCAAGCTTCCCATCCAG
CTAGAGTCAGCCGTGGACACAGCTAAGACTTCTGACGTCAACTCCTCAGTGGGTAAGAGCACGGCCACTC
TACCTCTGTCCTTCAAGGAAGCCACTCTGGCCAAGAGGTTTGCTCTGAAGACCAGAAGTCAGATCACTAA
GCGGAAAAGGATGTCCCTGGTCAAGGAGAAGAAAGCGGCCCAGACCCTCAGTGCGATCTTGCTTGCCTTC
ATCATCACTTGGACCCCATACAACATCATGGTTCTGGTGAACACCTTTTGTGACAGCTGCATACCCAAAA
CCTTTTGGAATCTGGGCTACTGGCTGTGCTACATCAACAGCACCGTGAACCCCGTGTGCTATGCTCTGTG
CAACAAAACATTCAGAACCACTTTCAAGATGCTGCTGCTGTGCCAGTGTGACAAAAAAAAGAGGCGCAAG
CAGCAGTACCAGCAGAGACAGTCGGTCATTTTTCACAAGCGCGCACCCGAGCAGGCCTTGAAGGATCCCC
CGGTCGCCACCATGGTGAGCAAGGGCGAGGAGGATAACATGGCCATCATCAAGGAGTTCATGCGCTTCAA
GGTGCACATGGAGGGCTCCGTGAACGGCCACGAGTTCGAGATCGAGGGCGAGGGCGAGGGCCGCCCCTAC
GAGGGCACCCAGACCGCCAAGCTGAAGGTGACCAAGGGTGGCCCCCTGCCCTTCGCCTGGGACATCCTGT
CCCCTCAGTTCATGTACGGCTCCAAGGCCTACGTGAAGCACCCCGCCGACATCCCCGACTACTTGAAGCT
GTCCTTCCCCGAGGGCTTCAAGTGGGAGCGCGTGATGAACTTCGAGGACGGCGGCGTGGTGACCGTGACC
CAGGACTCCTCCCTGCAGGACGGCGAGTTCATCTACAAGGTGAAGCTGCGCGGCACCAACTTCCCCTCCG
ACGGCCCCGTAATGCAGAAGAAGACCATGGGCTGGGAGGCCTCCTCCGAGCGGATGTACCCCGAGGACGG
CGCCCTGAAGGGCGAGATCAAGCAGAGGCTGAAGCTGAAGGACGGCGGCCACTACGACGCTGAGGTCAAG
ACCACCTACAAGGCCAAGAAGCCCGTGCAGCTGCCCGGCGCCTACAACGTCAACATCAAGTTGGACATCA
CCTCCCACAACGAGGACTACACCATCGTGGAACAGTACGAACGCGCCGAGGGCCGCCACTCCACCGGCGG
CATGGACGAGCTGTACAAGTAAGGCGCGCCTATAACTTCGTATAGGATACTTTATACGAAGTTATCATTG
GGATTCTTCCTATTTTGATCCAAGCATCACCATCGACCCTCTAGTCCAGATCTCACCATCGACCCATAAC
TTCGTATAGCATACATTATACGAAGTTATAAGCTTATATGCGGCCGATCGATGAATTCGATATCAAGCTT
ATCGATAATCAACCTCTGGATTACAAAATTTGTGAAAGATTGACTGGTATTCTTAACTATGTTGCTCCTT
TTACGCTATGTGGATACGCTGCTTTAATGCCTTTGTATCATGCTATTGCTTCCCGTATGGCTTTCATTTT
CTCCTCCTTGTATAAATCCTGGTTGCTGTCTCTTTATGAGGAGTTGTGGCCCGTTGTCAGGCAACGTGGC
GTGGTGTGCACTGTGTTTGCTGACGCAACCCCCACTGGTTGGGGCATTGCCACCACCTGTCAGCTCCTTT
CCGGGACTTTCGCTTTCCCCCTCCCTATTGCCACGGCGGAACTCATCGCCGCCTGCCTTGCCCGCTGCTG
GACAGGGGCTCGGCTGTTGGGCACTGACAATTCCGTGGTGTTGTCGGGGAAATCATCGTCCTTTCCTTGG
CTGCTCGCCTATGTTGCCACCTGGATTCTGCGCGGGACGTCCTTCTGCTACGTCCCTTCGGCCCTCAATC
CAGCGGACCTTCCTTCCCGCGGCCTGCTGCCGGCTCTGCGGCCTCTTCCGCGTCTTCGCCTTCGCCCTCA
GACGAGTCGGATCTCCCTTTGGGCCGCCTCCCCGCATCGATACCGAGCGCTGCTCGAGAGATCTACGGGT
GGCATCCCTGTGACCCCTCCCCAGTGCCTCTCCTGGCCCTGGAAGTTGCCACTCCAGTGCCCACCAGCCT
TGTCCTAATAAAATTAAGTTGCATCATTTTGTCTGACTAGGTGTCCTTCTATAATATTATGGGGTGGAGG
GGGGTGGTATGGAGCAAGGGGCAAGTTGGGAAGACAACCTGTAGGGCCTGCGGGGTCTATTGGGAACCAA
GCTGGAGTGCAGTGGCACAATCTTGGCTCACTGCAATCTCCGCCTCCTGGGTTCAAGCGATTCTCCTGCC
TCAGCCTCCCGAGTTGTTGGGATTCCAGGCATGCATGACCAGGCTCAGCTAATTTTTGTTTTTTTGGTAG
AGACGGGGTTTCACCATATTGGCCAGGCTGGTCTCCAACTCCTAATCTCAGGTGATCTACCCACCTTGGC
CTCCCAAATTGCTGGGATTACAGGCGTGAACCACTGCTCCCTTCCCTGTCCTTCTGATTTTGTAGGTAAC
CACGTGCGGACCGAGCGGCCGCAGGAACCCCTAGTGATGGAGTTGGCCACTCCCTCTCTGCGCGCTCGCT
CGCTCACTGAGGCCGGGCGACCAAAGGTCGCCCGACGCCCGGGCTTTGCCCGGGCGGCCTCAGTGAGCGA
GCGAGCGCGCAGCTGCCTGCAGGGGCGCCTGATGCGGTATTTTCTCCTTACGCATCTGTGCGGTATTTCA
CACCGCATA
[95 nt withheld, positions 4070-4164]
T
[46 nt withheld, positions 4166-4211]
C
[141 nt withheld, positions 4213-4353]
CCTTTGACGTTGGAGTCCACGTTCTTT
[37 nt withheld, positions 4381-4417]
ACTCTATCTCGGGCTATTCTTTTGATTTATAAGGGATTTTGCCGATTTCGGTCTATTGGTTAAAAAATGA
GCTGATTTAACAAAAATTTAACGCGAATTTTAACAAAATATTAACGTTTACAATTTTATGGTGCACTCTC
AGTACAATCTGCTCTGATGCCGCATAGTTAAGCCAGCCCCGACACCCGCCAACACCCGCTGACGCGCCCT
GACGGGCTTGTCTGCTCCCGGCATCCGCTTACAGACAAGCTGTGACCGTCTCCGGGAGCTGCATGTGTCA
GAGGTTTTCACCGTCATCACCGAAACGCGCGAGACGAAAGGGCCTCGTGATACGCCTATTTTTATAGGTT
AATGTCATGATAATAATGGTTTCTTAGACGTCAGGTGGCACTTTTCGGGGAAATGTGCGCGGAACCCCTA
TTTGTTTATTTTTCTAAATACATTCAAATATGTATCCGCTCATGAGACAATAACCCTGATAAATGCTTCA
ATAATATTGAAAAAGGAAGAGTATGAGTATTCAACATTTCCGTGTCGCCCTTATTCCCTTTTTTGCGGCA
TTTTGCCTTCCTGTTTTTGCTCACCCAGAAACGCTGGTGAAAGTAAAAGATGCTGAAGATCAGTTGGGTG
CACGAGTGGGTTACATCGAACTGGATCTCAACAGCGGTAAGATCCTTGAGAGTTTTCGCCCCGAAGAACG
TTTTCCAATGATGAGCACTTTTAAAGTTCTGCTATGTGGCGCGGTATTATCCCGTATTGACGCCGGGCAA
GAGCAACTCGGTCGCCGCATACACTATTCTCAGAATGACTTGGTTGAGTACTCACCAGTCACAGAAAAGC
ATCTTACGGATGGCATGACAGTAAGAGAATTATGCAGTGCTGCCATAACCATGAGTGATAACACTGCGGC
CAACTTACTTCTGACAACGATCGGAGGACCGAAGGAGCTAACCGCTTTTTTGCACAACATGGGGGATCAT
GTAACTCGCCTTGATCGTTGGGAACCGGAGCTGAATGAAGCCATACCAAACGACGAGCGTGACACCACGA
TGCCTGTAGCAATGGCAACAACGTTGCGCAAACTATTAACTGGCGAACTACTTACTCTAGCTTCCCGGCA
ACAATTAATAGACTGGATGGAGGCGGATAAAGTTGCAGGACCACTTCTGCGCTCGGCCCTTCCGGCTGGC
TGGTTTATTGCTGATAAATCTGGAGCCGGTGAGCGTGGGTCTCGCGGTATCATTGCAGCACTGGGGCCAG
ATGGTAAGCCCTCCCGTATCGTAGTTATCTACACGACGGGGAGTCAGGCAACTATGGATGAACGAAATAG
ACAGATCGCTGAGATAGGTGCCTCACTGATTAAGCATTGGTAACTGTCAGACCAAGTTTACTCATATATA
CTTTAGATTGATTTAAAACTTCATTTTTAATTTAAAAGGATCTAGGTGAAGATCCTTTTTGATAATCTCA
TGACCAAAATCCCTTAACGTGAGTTTTCGTTCCACTGAGCGTCAGACCCCGTAGAAAAGATCAAAGGATC
TTCTTGAGATCCTTTTTTTCTGCGCGTAATCTGCTGCTTGCAAACAAAAAAACCACCGCTACCAGCGGTG
GTTTGTTTGCCGGATCAAGAGCTACCAACTCTTTTTCCGAAGGTAACTGGCTTCAGCAGAGCGCAGATAC
CAAATACTGTTCTTCTAGTGTAGCCGTAGTTAGGCCACCACTTCAAGAACTCTGTAGCACCGCCTACATA
CCTCGCTCTGCTAATCCTGTTACCAGTGGCTGCTGCCAGTGGCGATAAGTCGTGTCTTACCGGGTTGGAC
TCAAGACGATAGTTACCGGATAAGGCGCAGCGGTCGGGCTGAACGGGGGGTTCGTGCACACAGCCCAGCT
TGGAGCGAACGACCTACACCGAACTGAGATACCTACAGCGTGAGCTATGAGAAAGCGCCACGCTTCCCGA
AGGGAGAAAGGCGGACAGGTATCCGGTAAGCGGCAGGGTCGGAACAGGAGAGCGCACGAGGGAGCTTCCA
GGGGGAAACGCCTGGTATCTTTATAGTCCTGTCGGGTTTCGCCACCTCTGACTTGAGCGTCGATTTTTGT
GATGCTCGTCAGGGGGGCGGAGCCTATGGAAAAACGCCAGCAACGCGGCCTTTTTACGGTTCCTGGCCTT
TTGCTGGCCTTTTGCTCACATGTCCTGCAGGCAGCTGCGCGCTCGCTCGCTCACTGAGGCCGCCCGGGCG
TCGGGCGACCTTTGGTCGCCCGGCCTCAGTGAGCGAGCGAGCGCGCAGAGAGGGAGTGGCCAACTCCATC
ACTAGGGGTTCCTGCGGCCGCACGCGTGTGTCTAGACTGCAGAGGGCCCTGCGTATGAGTGCAAGTGGGT
TTTAGGACCAGGATGAGGCGGGGTGGGGGTGCCTACCTGACGACCGACCCCGACCCACTGGACAAGCACC
CAACCCCCATTCCCCAAATTGCGCATCCCCTATCAGAGAGGGGGAGGGGAAACAGGATGCGGCGAGGCGC
GTGCGCACTGCCAGCTTCAGCACCGCGGACAGTGCCTTCGCCCCCGCCTGGCGGCGCGCGCCACCGCCGC
CTCAGCACTGAAGGCGCGCTGACGTCACTCGCCGGTCCCCCGCAAACTCCCCTTCCCGGCCACCTTGGTC
GCGTCCGCGCCGCCGCCGGCCCAGCCGGACCGCACCACGCGAGGCGCGAGATAGGGGGGCACGGGCGCGA
CCATCTGCGCTGCGGCGCCGGCGACTCAGCGCTGCCTCAGTCTGCGGTGGGCAGCGGAGGAGTCGTGTCG
TGCCTGAGAGCGCAGTCGAGAAGGTACCGGATCCTGTGCTGTCTCATCATTTTGGCAAAGAATTGATTTG
ATACCGCGGGCCCGGCCGGGATAACTTCGTATAAAGTATCCTATACGAAGTTATATCAAAATAGGAAGAC
CAATGCTTCACCATCGACCCGAATTGCCAAGCATCACCATCGACAC
Features (pLannotate 1.2.2; 20 found; start..end, strand, type, name):
      1..34      -  protein_bind   loxP: Cre-mediated recombination occurs in the 8-bp core sequence (GCATACAT). Cre recombinase
     41..1810    +  CDS            CHRM3: ACM3_HUMAN - Experimental evidence at protein level: Swiss-Prot protein existence level 1. The muscarinic acetylcholine receptor mediates various cellular responses, including inhibition of adenylate cyclase, breakdown of phosphoinositides and modulation of potassium channels through the action of G proteins. Primary transducing effect is Pi turnover. From Homo sapiens (Human).
   1832..2539    +  CDS            mCherry: mCherry is a basic (constitutively fluorescent) red fluorescent protein published in 2004, derived from Discosoma sp.. It is reported to be a very rapidly-maturing monomer with low acid sensitivity.
   2552..2585    +  protein_bind   lox2272: Cre-mediated recombination occurs in the 8-bp core sequence (GGATACTT). lox2272 sites are compatible with each other, but incompatible with loxP or loxN sites (Lee and Saito, 1988). Cre recombinase
   2656..2689    +  protein_bind   loxP: Cre-mediated recombination occurs in the 8-bp core sequence (GCATACAT). Cre recombinase
   2713..2737    +  misc_feature   MCS (fragment): pBluescript multiple cloning site
   2737..3325    +  misc_feature   WPRE: woodchuck hepatitis virus posttranscriptional regulatory element
   3357..3833    +  polyA_signal   hGH poly(A) signal: human growth hormone polyadenylation signal
   3873..4013    +  repeat_region  AAV2 ITR: inverted terminal repeat of adeno-associated virus serotype 2 inverted
   4018..4069    -  misc_feature   bom (fragment): basis of mobility region from pBR322
   4088..4543    +  rep_origin     f1 ori (sequence partly withheld): f1 bacteriophage origin of replication; arrow indicates direction of (+) strand synthesis
   4544..4593    -  misc_feature   bom (fragment): basis of mobility region from pBR322
   4695..4730    -  CDS            rop (fragment): Rop protein, which maintains plasmids at low copy number; rop
   4825..4929    +  promoter       AmpR promoter: bla
   4930..5790    +  CDS            AmpR: β-lactamase; bla; confers resistance to ampicillin, carbenicillin, and related antibiotics
   5961..6549    +  rep_origin     ori: high-copy-number ColE1/pMB1/pBR322/pUC origin of replication
   6622..6649    +  repeat_region  AAV2 ITR (fragment): inverted terminal repeat of adeno-associated virus serotype 2 inverted
   6678..6705    +  repeat_region  AAV2 ITR (fragment): inverted terminal repeat of adeno-associated virus serotype 2 inverted
   6785..7232    +  promoter       hSyn promoter: human synapsin I promoter; confers neuron-specific expression (Kügler et al., 2003)
   7308..7341    -  protein_bind   lox2272: Cre-mediated recombination occurs in the 8-bp core sequence (GGATACTT). lox2272 sites are compatible with each other, but incompatible with loxP or loxN sites (Lee and Saito, 1988). Cre recombinase
