[The description below was written by a language model from this plasmid's Addgene catalogue record and pLannotate feature annotations shown in this document.]
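Description:
pAAV hSyn FLEx-OFF hM3Dq-mCherry is an adeno-associated virus transfer plasmid built on a pAAV backbone. It is designed to express the excitatory chemogenetic receptor hM3Dq in neurons that do not contain Cre recombinase. It is maintained in bacteria through a high-copy ColE1/pUC-type origin and selected with ampicillin via the β-lactamase gene; an f1 phage origin is also present. The expression cassette sits between AAV2 inverted terminal repeats, which allow the intervening DNA to be replicated and packaged into AAV particles. The downstream ITR is annotated in full, whereas the upstream one is detected only as two short fragments, a common result for these structured repeats in sequence annotation.

Within the cassette, the human synapsin I promoter confers neuron-specific transcription of a human CHRM3-derived muscarinic receptor coding sequence (annotated as CHRM3; the catalogue lists no mutation, but the name hM3Dq denotes the Gq-coupled designer receptor variant), followed by mCherry as a red fluorescent tag. WPRE and the human growth hormone polyadenylation signal follow, enhancing transcript stability and 3′ end processing. The coding sequence lies in the sense orientation relative to the promoter and is flanked by lox2272 and loxP sites, with the upstream pair on the opposite strand to the downstream pair. This is the reverse of a standard Cre-on FLEx design. The fusion is expressed by default, and Cre-driven inversion followed by excision between the incompatible lox pairs locks it in the antisense, non-expressing orientation. The construct therefore allows chemogenetic activation and labelling of Cre-negative neurons in a region where a Cre-defined population is to be excluded.
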