Addgene plasmid #161578: pAAV hSyn FLEx-OFF hM3Dq-mCherry
Purpose: To express hM3Dq in cells not expressing Cre.
Depositing lab: Kevin Beier & Robert Malenka. Depositing organization: Stanford University. Publication: Rabies screen reveals GPe control of cocaine-triggered plasticity. Beier KT, Kim CK, Hoerbelt P, Hung LW, Heifets BD, DeLoach KE, Mosca TJ, Neuner S, Deisseroth K, Luo L, Malenka RC. Nature. 2017 Sep 21;549(7672):345-350. doi: 10.1038/nature23888. Epub 2017 Sep 13. PubMed 28902833.
Backbone
  Vector backbone: pAAV
  Vector type: AAV
Growth in bacteria
  Bacterial resistance: Ampicillin, 100 μg/mL
  Growth temperature: 37°C
  Growth strain: NEB Stable
  Copy number: High Copy
Gene/Insert
  Gene/Insert name: hM3Dq-mCherry
  Species: H. sapiens (human)
  Mutation: NA
  Promoter: hSyn
  Cloning method: Restriction Enzyme; 5′ cloning site Unknown (unknown if destroyed); 3′ cloning site Unknown (unknown if destroyed)
  Sequencing primers: 5′ n/a
Terms and licenses: Academic/Nonprofit Terms; Industry Terms: Not Available to Industry
How to cite: pAAV hSyn FLEx-OFF hM3Dq-mCherry was a gift from Kevin Beier & Robert Malenka (Addgene plasmid # 161578 ; http://n2t.net/addgene:161578 ; RRID:Addgene_161578)
